Addgene plasmid #14362: pAG415GPD-ccdB-DsRed
Purpose: (Empty Backbone)
Depositing lab: Susan Lindquist. Depositing organization: Whitehead Institute for Biomedical Research. Publication: A suite of Gateway cloning vectors for high-throughput genetic analysis in Saccharomyces cerevisiae. Alberti S, Gitler AD, Lindquist S. Yeast. 2007 Oct . 24(10):913-9. 10.1002/yea.1502 PubMed 17583893.
Backbone
  Vector backbone: pRS415
  Vector type: Yeast Expression ; Gateway Destination
  Selectable markers: LEU2
Growth in bacteria
  Bacterial resistance: Chloramphenicol and Ampicillin, 25 & 100 μg/mL
  Growth temperature: 37°C
  Growth strain: ccdB Survival
  Growth instructions: DB3.1, ccdB Survival
  Copy number: Unknown
Gene/Insert
  Gene/Insert name: None
  Tag / fusion protein: DsRed (C terminal on backbone)
  Cloning method: Gateway Cloning
  Sequencing primers: 5′ GPDPro_F
Terms and licenses: Academic/Nonprofit Terms; Industry Terms: Not Available to Industry
Depositor comments: Type of plasmid: CEN. This plasmid contains the Gateway technology from Invitrogen; Invitrogen requires purchasing of Gateway Clonase for carrying out the Gateway recombinational cloning reaction http://www.invitrogen.com Please note that the full plasmid sequence is provided as a reference only, and may not match the exact sequence of the plasmid.
How to cite: pAG415GPD-ccdB-DsRed was a gift from Susan Lindquist (Addgene plasmid # 14362 ; http://n2t.net/addgene:14362 ; RRID:Addgene_14362)
