[The description below was written by a language model from this plasmid's Addgene catalogue record and pLannotate feature annotations shown in this document.]
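Description:
pAG415GPD-ccdB-DsRed is an empty Gateway destination vector for protein expression in Saccharomyces cerevisiae, built on the pRS415 shuttle backbone. In yeast it is maintained as a low-copy centromeric plasmid through a CEN6/ARS element and selected by leucine prototrophy via the LEU2 marker with its own promoter. In E. coli it replicates from a ColE1/pUC-type origin and carries ampicillin resistance on the backbone. An f1 origin, flanking T3 and T7 promoters, and remnants of the lac/lacZα region are carried over from the pBluescript-derived parent.

The expression unit consists of the constitutive GPD (TDH3, annotated as GAP) promoter, a Gateway cassette, a DsRed coding sequence and the CYC1 terminator. The cassette is bounded by attR1 and attR2 and contains a chloramphenicol resistance gene and the ccdB toxin gene. Because CcdB poisons gyrase in ordinary strains, the unrecombined vector must be propagated in a ccdB-tolerant host, which is why chloramphenicol is listed alongside ampicillin. In an LR reaction with an entry clone, the cassette is replaced by the gene of interest, and ccdB loss provides counterselection against parental plasmid. An open reading frame lacking a stop codon and inserted in frame is then expressed as a C-terminal DsRed fusion. The feature annotation identifies the fluorescent protein as the monomeric DsRed-Monomer variant, although the depositor sequence is noted as a reference only and may not match the plasmid exactly.

The vector belongs to a suite of yeast Gateway plasmids designed for high-throughput genetic analysis. It suits constitutive expression of red-fluorescent fusion proteins from a centromeric plasmid, for example to follow their localisation.
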