Features (pLannotate 1.2.2; 31 found; start..end, strand, type, name):
     70..573     -  misc_feature   CEN/ARS: S. cerevisiae CEN6 centromere fused to an autonomously replicating sequence
    610..714     +  promoter       AmpR promoter: bla
    715..1575    +  CDS            AmpR: β-lactamase; bla; confers resistance to ampicillin, carbenicillin, and related antibiotics
   1746..2334    +  rep_origin     ori: high-copy-number ColE1/pMB1/pBR322/pUC origin of replication
   2517..2609    +  CDS            lacI (fragment): lac repressor; lacI; The lac repressor binds to the lac operator to inhibit transcription in E. coli. This inhibition can be relieved by adding lactose or isopropyl-β-D-thiogalactopyranoside (IPTG).
   2622..2643    +  protein_bind   CAP binding site: CAP binding activates transcription in the presence of cAMP. E. coli catabolite activator protein
   2658..2688    +  promoter       lac promoter: promoter for the E. coli lac operon
   2696..2712    +  protein_bind   lac operator: The lac repressor binds to the lac operator to inhibit transcription in E. coli. This inhibition can be relieved by adding lactose or isopropyl-β-D-thiogalactopyranoside (IPTG). lac repressor encoded by lacI
   2757..2775    +  promoter       T3 promoter: promoter for bacteriophage T3 RNA polymerase
   2804..3448    +  promoter       GAP promoter: S. cerevisiae TDH3; promoter for glyceraldehyde-3-phosphate dehydrogenase
   3454..3474    +  misc_feature   MCS (fragment): pBluescript multiple cloning site
   3478..3602    +  protein_bind   attR1: mutant version of attR; recombination site for the Gateway® LR reaction LR Clonase™
   3627..3657    +  promoter       lac UV5 promoter: E. coli lac promoter with an "up" mutation
   3681..3710    +  promoter       cat promoter (fragment): promoter of the E. coli cat gene encoding chloramphenicol acetyltransferase
   3711..4370    +  CDS            CmR: chloramphenicol acetyltransferase; cat; confers resistance to chloramphenicol
   4552..4710    +  CDS            ccdA (fragment): CCDA_ECO57 - Also known as H, letA. Experimental evidence at protein level: Swiss-Prot protein existence level 1. Antitoxin component of a type II toxin-antitoxin (TA) system which inhibits the post-segregational killing (PSK) of plasmid-free cells, also referred to as a plasmid addiction system. Binds to and blocks the activity of CcdB; will also remove bound CcdB protein from the CcdB-GyrA complex by forming a CcdA-CcdB complex, a process termed rejuvenation. Functions as a transcriptional corepressor for the ccdAB operon, repression also requires CcdB (By similarity). From Escherichia coli
   4715..5017    +  CDS            ccdB: CCDB_ECOLI - Also known as G, letB, letD. Experimental evidence at protein level: Swiss-Prot protein existence level 1. Toxic component of a type II toxin-antitoxin (TA) system, functioning in plasmid maintainence. Responsible for the post- segregational killing (PSK) of plasmid-free cells, also referred to as a plasmid addiction system. Half-life of over 2 hours. Cell killing by CcdB is accompanied by filamentation, defects in chromosome and plasmid segregation, defects in cell division, formation of anucleate cells, decreased DNA synthesis and plasmid loss. Interferes with the activity of DN
   5061..5185    -  protein_bind   attR2: mutant version of attR; recombination site for the Gateway® LR reaction LR Clonase™
   5189..5216    +  misc_feature   MCS (fragment): pBluescript multiple cloning site
   5217..5894    +  CDS            DsRed-Monomer: monomeric derivative of DsRed fluorescent protein (Strongin et al., 2007) mammalian codon-optimized
   5901..6148    +  terminator     CYC1 terminator: S. cerevisiae CYC1; transcription terminator for CYC1
   6167..6185    -  promoter       T7 promoter: promoter for bacteriophage T7 RNA polymerase
   6193..6348    +  CDS            lacZα (fragment): LacZα fragment of β-galactosidase; lacZ fragment
   6356..6811    +  rep_origin     f1 ori (sequence partly withheld): f1 bacteriophage origin of replication; arrow indicates direction of (+) strand synthesis
   6812..6864    -  misc_feature   bom (fragment): basis of mobility region from pBR322
   6894..6971    +  CDS            YO192_YEAST (fragment): Experimental evidence at protein level: Swiss-Prot protein existence level 1. From Saccharomyces cerevisiae (strain ATCC 204508 / S288c) (Baker's yeast).
   7111..7515    +  promoter       LEU2 promoter: S. cerevisiae LEU2
   7528..8622    +  CDS            LEU2: 3-isopropylmalate dehydrogenase, required for leucine biosynthesis; S. cerevisiae LEU2; yeast auxotrophic marker
   8984..9085    -  CDS            NFS1 (fragment): NFS1_YEAST - Also known as SPL1 From Saccharomyces cerevisiae (strain ATCC 204508 / S288c) (Baker's yeast).
   9098..9148    -  misc_feature   bom (fragment): basis of mobility region from pBR322
   9250..1       -  CDS            rop (fragment) (across the origin): Rop protein, which maintains plasmids at low copy number; rop
>Addgene plasmid #14362 | pAG415GPD-ccdB-DsRed | depositor full sequence | sequence record 8025 | Author sequence
GACGAAAGGGCCTCGTGATACGCCTATTTTTATAGGTTAATGTCATGATAATAATGGTTTCTTAGGACGG
ATCGCTTGCCTGTAACTTACACGCGCCTCGTATCTTTTAATGATGGAATAATTTGGGAATTTACTCTGTG
TTTATTTATTTTTATGTTTTGTATTTGGATTTTAGAAAGTAAATAAAGAAGGTAGAAGAGTTACGGAATG
AAGAAAAAAAAATAAACAAAGGTTTAAAAAATTTCAACAAAAAGCGTACTTTACATATATATTTATTAGA
CAAGAAAAGCAGATTAAATAGATATACATTCGATTAACGATAAGTAAAATGTAAAATCACAGGATTTTCG
TGTGTGGTCTTCTACACAGACAAGATGAAACAATTCGGCATTAATACCTGAGAGCAGGAAGAGCAAGATA
AAAGGTAGTATTTGTTGGCGATCCCCCTAGAGTCTTTTACATCTTCGGAAAACAAAAACTATTTTTTCTT
TAATTTCTTTTTTTACTTTCTATTTTTAATTTATATATTTATATTAAAAAATTTAAATTATAATTATTTT
TATAGCACGTGATGAAAAGGACCCAGGTGGCACTTTTCGGGGAAATGTGCGCGGAACCCCTATTTGTTTA
TTTTTCTAAATACATTCAAATATGTATCCGCTCATGAGACAATAACCCTGATAAATGCTTCAATAATATT
GAAAAAGGAAGAGTATGAGTATTCAACATTTCCGTGTCGCCCTTATTCCCTTTTTTGCGGCATTTTGCCT
TCCTGTTTTTGCTCACCCAGAAACGCTGGTGAAAGTAAAAGATGCTGAAGATCAGTTGGGTGCACGAGTG
GGTTACATCGAACTGGATCTCAACAGCGGTAAGATCCTTGAGAGTTTTCGCCCCGAAGAACGTTTTCCAA
TGATGAGCACTTTTAAAGTTCTGCTATGTGGCGCGGTATTATCCCGTATTGACGCCGGGCAAGAGCAACT
CGGTCGCCGCATACACTATTCTCAGAATGACTTGGTTGAGTACTCACCAGTCACAGAAAAGCATCTTACG
GATGGCATGACAGTAAGAGAATTATGCAGTGCTGCCATAACCATGAGTGATAACACTGCGGCCAACTTAC
TTCTGACAACGATCGGAGGACCGAAGGAGCTAACCGCTTTTTTGCACAACATGGGGGATCATGTAACTCG
CCTTGATCGTTGGGAACCGGAGCTGAATGAAGCCATACCAAACGACGAGCGTGACACCACGATGCCTGTA
GCAATGGCAACAACGTTGCGCAAACTATTAACTGGCGAACTACTTACTCTAGCTTCCCGGCAACAATTAA
TAGACTGGATGGAGGCGGATAAAGTTGCAGGACCACTTCTGCGCTCGGCCCTTCCGGCTGGCTGGTTTAT
TGCTGATAAATCTGGAGCCGGTGAGCGTGGGTCTCGCGGTATCATTGCAGCACTGGGGCCAGATGGTAAG
CCCTCCCGTATCGTAGTTATCTACACGACGGGGAGTCAGGCAACTATGGATGAACGAAATAGACAGATCG
CTGAGATAGGTGCCTCACTGATTAAGCATTGGTAACTGTCAGACCAAGTTTACTCATATATACTTTAGAT
TGATTTAAAACTTCATTTTTAATTTAAAAGGATCTAGGTGAAGATCCTTTTTGATAATCTCATGACCAAA
ATCCCTTAACGTGAGTTTTCGTTCCACTGAGCGTCAGACCCCGTAGAAAAGATCAAAGGATCTTCTTGAG
ATCCTTTTTTTCTGCGCGTAATCTGCTGCTTGCAAACAAAAAAACCACCGCTACCAGCGGTGGTTTGTTT
GCCGGATCAAGAGCTACCAACTCTTTTTCCGAAGGTAACTGGCTTCAGCAGAGCGCAGATACCAAATACT
GTCCTTCTAGTGTAGCCGTAGTTAGGCCACCACTTCAAGAACTCTGTAGCACCGCCTACATACCTCGCTC
TGCTAATCCTGTTACCAGTGGCTGCTGCCAGTGGCGATAAGTCGTGTCTTACCGGGTTGGACTCAAGACG
ATAGTTACCGGATAAGGCGCAGCGGTCGGGCTGAACGGGGGGTTCGTGCACACAGCCCAGCTTGGAGCGA
ACGACCTACACCGAACTGAGATACCTACAGCGTGAGCTATGAGAAAGCGCCACGCTTCCCGAAGGGAGAA
AGGCGGACAGGTATCCGGTAAGCGGCAGGGTCGGAACAGGAGAGCGCACGAGGGAGCTTCCAGGGGGAAA
CGCCTGGTATCTTTATAGTCCTGTCGGGTTTCGCCACCTCTGACTTGAGCGTCGATTTTTGTGATGCTCG
TCAGGGGGGCGGAGCCTATGGAAAAACGCCAGCAACGCGGCCTTTTTACGGTTCCTGGCCTTTTGCTGGC
CTTTTGCTCACATGTTCTTTCCTGCGTTATCCCCTGATTCTGTGGATAACCGTATTACCGCCTTTGAGTG
AGCTGATACCGCTCGCCGCAGCCGAACGACCGAGCGCAGCGAGTCAGTGAGCGAGGAAGCGGAAGAGCGC
CCAATACGCAAACCGCCTCTCCCCGCGCGTTGGCCGATTCATTAATGCAGCTGGCACGACAGGTTTCCCG
ACTGGAAAGCGGGCAGTGAGCGCAACGCAATTAATGTGAGTTACCTCACTCATTAGGCACCCCAGGCTTT
ACACTTTATGCTTCCGGCTCCTATGTTGTGTGGAATTGTGAGCGGATAACAATTTCACACAGGAAACAGC
TATGACCATGATTACGCCAAGCGCGCAATTAACCCTCACTAAAGGGAACAAAAGCTGGAGCTCTTCGAGT
TTATCATTATCAATACTCGCCATTTCAAAGAATACGTAAATAATTAATAGTAGTGATTTTCCTAACTTTA
TTTAGTCAAAAAATTAGCCTTTTAATTCTGCTGTAACCCGTACATGCCCAAAATAGGGGGCGGGTTACAC
AGAATATATAACACCGAAGGTGCCTGGGTGAACAGGTTTATTCCTGGCATCCACTAAATATAATGGAGCC
CGCTTTTTAAGCTGGCATCCAGAAAAAAAAAGAATCCCAGCACCAAAATATTGTTTTCTTCACCAACCAT
CAGTTCATAGGTCCATTCTCTTAGCGCAACTACAGAGAACAGGGGCACAAACAGGCAAAAAACGGGCACA
ACCTCAATGGAGTGATGCAACCTGCCTGGAGTAAATGATGACACAAGGCAATTGACCCACGCATGTATCT
ATCTCATTTTCTTACACCTTCTATTACCTTCTGCTCTCTCTGATTTGGAAAAAGCTGAAAAAAAAGGTTG
AAACCAGTTCCCTGAAATTATTCCCCTACTTGACTAATAAGTATATAAAGACGGTAGGTATTGATTGTAA
TTCTGTAAATCTATTTCTTAAACTTCTTAAATTCTACTTTTATAGTTAGTCTTTTTTTTAGTTTTAAAAC
ACCAGAACTTAGTTTCGACGGATTCTAGAACTAGTGGATCCCCCATCACAAGTTTGTACAAAAAAGCTGA
ACGAGAAACGTAAAATGATATAAATATCAATATATTAAATTAGATTTTGCATAAAAAACAGACTACATAA
TACTGTAAAACACAACATATCCAGTCACTATGGCGGCCGCATTAGGCACCCCAGGCTTTACACTTTATGC
TTCCGGCTCGTATAATGTGTGGATTTTGAGTTAGGATCCGTCGAGATTTTCAGGAGCTAAGGAAGCTAAA
ATGGAGAAAAAAATCACTGGATATACCACCGTTGATATATCCCAATGGCATCGTAAAGAACATTTTGAGG
CATTTCAGTCAGTTGCTCAATGTACCTATAACCAGACCGTTCAGCTGGATATTACGGCCTTTTTAAAGAC
CGTAAAGAAAAATAAGCACAAGTTTTATCCGGCCTTTATTCACATTCTTGCCCGCCTGATGAATGCTCAT
CCGGAATTCCGTATGGCAATGAAAGACGGTGAGCTGGTGATATGGGATAGTGTTCACCCTTGTTACACCG
TTTTCCATGAGCAAACTGAAACGTTTTCATCGCTCTGGAGTGAATACCACGACGATTTCCGGCAGTTTCT
ACACATATATTCGCAAGATGTGGCGTGTTACGGTGAAAACCTGGCCTATTTCCCTAAAGGGTTTATTGAG
AATATGTTTTTCGTCTCAGCCAATCCCTGGGTGAGTTTCACCAGTTTTGATTTAAACGTGGCCAATATGG
ACAACTTCTTCGCCCCCGTTTTCACCATGGGCAAATATTATACGCAAGGCGACAAGGTGCTGATGCCGCT
GGCGATTCAGGTTCATCATGCCGTCTGTGATGGCTTCCATGTCGGCAGAATGCTTAATGAATTACAACAG
TACTGCGATGAGTGGCAGGGCGGGGCGTAAACGCCGCGTGGATCCGGCTTACTAAAAGCCAGATAACAGT
ATGCGTATTTGCGCGCTGATTTTTGCGGTATAAGAATATATACTGATATGTATACCCGAAGTATGTCAAA
AAGAGGTATGCTATGAAGCAGCGTATTACAGTGACAGTTGACAGCGACAGCTATCAGTTGCTCAAGGCAT
ATATGATGTCAATATCTCCGGTCTGGTAAGCACAACCATGCAGAATGAAGCCCGTCGTCTGCGTGCCGAA
CGCTGGAAAGCGGAAAATCAGGAAGGGATGGCTGAGGTCGCCCGGTTTATTGAAATGAACGGCTCTTTTG
CTGACGAGAACAGGGGCTGGTGAAATGCAGTTTAAGGTTTACACCTATAAAAGAGAGAGCCGTTATCGTC
TGTTTGTGGATGTACAGAGTGATATTATTGACACGCCCGGGCGACGGATGGTGATCCCCCTGGCCAGTGC
ACGTCTGCTGTCAGATAAAGTCTCCCGTGAACTTTACCCGGTGGTGCATATCGGGGATGAAAGCTGGCGC
ATGATGACCACCGATATGGCCAGTGTGCCGGTCTCCGTTATCGGGGAAGAAGTGGCTGATCTCAGCCACC
GCGAAAATGACATCAAAAACGCCATTAACCTGATGTTCTGGGGAATATAAATGTCAGGCTCCCTTATACA
CAGCCAGTCTGCAGGTCGACCATAGTGACTGGATATGTTGTGTTTTACAGTATTATGTAGTCTGTTTTTT
ATGCAAAATCTAATTTAATATATTGATATTTATATCATTTTACGTTTCTCGTTCAGCTTTCTTGTACAAA
GTGGTGATGGGCTGCAGGAATTCGATATCAAGCTTAATGGACAACACCGAGGACGTCATCAAGGAGTTCA
TGCAGTTCAAGGTGCGCATGGAGGGCTCCGTGAACGGCCACTACTTCGAGATCGAGGGCGAGGGCGAGGG
CAAGCCCTACGAGGGCACCCAGACCGCCAAGCTGCAGGTGACCAAGGGCGGCCCCCTGCCCTTCGCCTGG
GACATCCTGTCCCCCCAGTTCCAGTACGGCTCCAAGGCCTACGTGAAGCACCCCGCCGACATCCCCGACT
ACATGAAGCTGTCCTTCCCCGAGGGCTTCACCTGGGAGCGCTCCATGAACTTCGAGGACGGCGGCGTGGT
GGAGGTGCAGCAGGACTCCTCCCTGCAGGACGGCACCTTCATCTACAAGGTGAAGTTCAAGGGCGTGAAC
TTCCCCGCCGACGGCCCCGTAATGCAGAAGAAGACTGCCGGCTGGGAGCCCTCCACCGAGAAGCTGTACC
CCCAGGACGGCGTGCTGAAGGGCGAGATCTCCCACGCCCTGAAGCTGAAGGACGGCGGCCACTACACCTG
CGACTTCAAGACCGTGTACAAGGCCAAGAAGCCCGTGCAGCTGCCCGGCAACCACTACGTGGACTCCAAG
CTGGACATCACCAACCACAACGAGGACTACACCGTGGTGGAGCAGTACGAGCACGCCGAGGCCCGCCACT
CCGGCTCCCAGTAGCTCGAGTCATGTAATTAGTTATGTCACGCTTACATTCACGCCCTCCCCCCACATCC
GCTCTAACCGAAAAGGAAGGAGTTAGACAACCTGAAGTCTAGGTCCCTATTTATTTTTTTATAGTTATGT
TAGTATTAAGAACGTTATTTATATTTCAAATTTTTCTTTTTTTTCTGTACAGACGCGTGTACGCATGTAA
CATTATACTGAAAACCTTGCTTGAGAAGGTTTTGGGACGCTCGAAGGCTTTAATTTGCGGCCGGTACCCA
ATTCGCCCTATAGTGAGTCGTATTACGCGCGCTCACTGGCCGTCGTTTTACAACGTCGTGACTGGGAAAA
CCCTGGCGTTACCCAACTTAATCGCCTTGCAGCACATCCCCCTTTCGCCAGCTGGCGTAATAGCGAAGAG
GCCCGCACCGATCGCCCTTCCCAACAGTTGCGCAGCCTGAATGGCGAATGGCGCG
[124 nt withheld, positions 6356-6479]
C
[91 nt withheld, positions 6481-6571]
A
[49 nt withheld, positions 6573-6621]
CCTTTGACGTTGGAGTCCACGTTCTTT
[37 nt withheld, positions 6649-6685]
ACCCTATCTCGGTCTATTCTTTTGATTTATAAGGGATTTTGCCGATTTCGGCCTATTGGTTAAAAAATGA
GCTGATTTAACAAAAATTTAACGCGAATTTTAACAAAATATTAACGTTTACAATTTCCTGATGCGGTATT
TTCTCCTTACGCATCTGTGCGGTATTTCACACCGCATATCGACGGTCGAGGAGAACTTCTAGTATATCCA
CATACCTAATATTATTGCCTTATTAAAAATGGAATCCCAACAATTACATCAAAATCCACATTCTCTTCAA
AATCAATTGTCCTGTACTTCCTTGTTCATGTGTGTTCAAAAACGTTATATTTATAGGATAATTATACTCT
ATTTCTCAACAAGTAATTGGTTGTTTGGCCGAGCGGTCTAAGGCGCCTGATTCAAGAAATATCTTGACCG
CAGTTAACTGTGGGAATACTCAGGTATCGTAAGATGCAAGAGTTCGAATCTCTTAGCAACCATTATTTTT
TTCCTCAACATAACGAGAACACACAGGGGCGCTATCGCACAGAATCAAATTCGATGACTGGAAATTTTTT
GTTAATTTCAGAGGTCGCCTGACGCATATACCTTTTTCAACTGAAAAATTGGGAGAAAAAGGAAAGGTGA
GAGGCCGGAACCGGCTTTTCATATAGAATAGAGAAGCGTTCATGACTAAATGCTTGCATCACAATACTTG
AAGTTGACAATATTATTTAAGGACCTATTGTTTTTTCCAATAGGTGGTTAGCAATCGTCTTACTTTCTAA
CTTTTCTTACCTTTTACATTTCAGCAATATATATATATATTTCAAGGATATACCATTCTAATGTCTGCCC
CTATGTCTGCCCCTAAGAAGATCGTCGTTTTGCCAGGTGACCACGTTGGTCAAGAAATCACAGCCGAAGC
CATTAAGGTTCTTAAAGCTATTTCTGATGTTCGTTCCAATGTCAAGTTCGATTTCGAAAATCATTTAATT
GGTGGTGCTGCTATCGATGCTACAGGTGTCCCACTTCCAGATGAGGCGCTGGAAGCCTCCAAGAAGGTTG
ATGCCGTTTTGTTAGGTGCTGTGGGTGGTCCTAAATGGGGTACCGGTAGTGTTAGACCTGAACAAGGTTT
ACTAAAAATCCGTAAAGAACTTCAATTGTACGCCAACTTAAGACCATGTAACTTTGCATCCGACTCTCTT
TTAGACTTATCTCCAATCAAGCCACAATTTGCTAAAGGTACTGACTTCGTTGTTGTCAGAGAATTAGTGG
GAGGTATTTACTTTGGTAAGAGAAAGGAAGACGATGGTGATGGTGTCGCTTGGGATAGTGAACAATACAC
CGTTCCAGAAGTGCAAAGAATCACAAGAATGGCCGCTTTCATGGCCCTACAACATGAGCCACCATTGCCT
ATTTGGTCCTTGGATAAAGCTAATGTTTTGGCCTCTTCAAGATTATGGAGAAAAACTGTGGAGGAAACCA
TCAAGAACGAATTCCCTACATTGAAGGTTCAACATCAATTGATTGATTCTGCCGCCATGATCCTAGTTAA
GAACCCAACCCACCTAAATGGTATTATAATCACCAGCAACATGTTTGGTGATATCATCTCCGATGAAGCC
TCCGTTATCCCAGGTTCCTTGGGTTTGTTGCCATCTGCGTCCTTGGCCTCTTTGCCAGACAAGAACACCG
CATTTGGTTTGTACGAACCATGCCACGGTTCTGCTCCAGATTTGCCAAAGAATAAGGTTGACCCTATCGC
CACTATCTTGTCTGCTGCAATGATGTTGAAATTGTCATTGAACTTGCCTGAAGAAGGTAAGGCCATTGAA
GATGCAGTTAAAAAGGTTTTGGATGCAGGTATCAGAACTGGTGATTTAGGTGGTTCCAACAGTACCACCG
AAGTCGGTGATGCTGTCGCCGAAGAAGTTAAGAAAATCCTTGCTTAAAAAGATTCTCTTTTTTTATGATA
TTTGTACATAAACTTTATAAATGAAATTCATAATAGAAACGACACGAAATTACAAAATGGAATATGTTCA
TAGGGTAGACGAAACTATATACGCAATCTACATACATTTATCAAGAAGGAGAAAAAGGAGGATAGTAAAG
GAATACAGGTAAGCAAATTGATACTAATGGCTCAACGTGATAAGGAAAAAGAATTGCACTTTAACATTAA
TATTGACAAGGAGGAGGGCACCACACAAAAAGTTAGGTGTAACAGAAAATCATGAAACTACGATTCCTAA
TTTGATATTGGAGGATTTTCTCTAAAAAAAAAAAAATACAACAAATAAAAAACACTCAATGACCTGACCA
TTTGATGGAGTTTAAGTCAATACCTTCTTGAACCATTTCCCATAATGGTGAAAGTTCCCTCAAGAATTTT
ACTCTGTCAGAAACGGCCTTACGACGTAGTCGATATGGTGCACTCTCAGTACAATCTGCTCTGATGCCGC
ATAGTTAAGCCAGCCCCGACACCCGCCAACACCCGCTGACGCGCCCTGACGGGCTTGTCTGCTCCCGGCA
TCCGCTTACAGACAAGCTGTGACCGTCTCCGGGAGCTGCATGTGTCAGAGGTTTTCACCGTCATCACCGA
AACGCGCGA
