>Addgene plasmid #14362 | pAG415GPD-ccdB-DsRed | addgene partial sequence | sequence record 20969 | 14362 with pRS_marker
AGGGAACTTTCACCATTATGGGAAATGGTTCAAGAAGGTATTGACTTAAACTCCATCAAATGGTCAGGTC
ATTGAGTGTTTTTTATTTGTTGTATTTTTTTTTTTTTAGAGAAAATCCTCCAATATATAAATTAGGAATC
ATAGTTTCATGATTTTCTGTTACACCTAACTTTTTGTGTGGTGCCCTCCTCCTTGTCAATATTAATGTTA
AAGTGCAATTCTTTTTCCTTATCACGTTGAGCCATTAGTATCAATTTGCTTACCTGTATTCCTTTACATC
CTCCTTTTTCTCCTTCTTGATAAATGTATGTAGATTGCGTATATAGTTTCGTCTACCCTATGAACATATT
CCATTTTGTAATTTCGTGTCGTTTCTATTATGAATTTCATTTATAAAGTTTATGTACAAATATCATAAAA
AAAGAGAATCTTTTTAAGCAAGGATTTTCTTAACTTCTTCGGCGACAGCATCACCGACTTCGGTGGTACT
GTTGGAACCACCTAAATCACCAGTTCTGATACCTGCATCCAAAACCTTTTTAACTGCATCTTCAATGGCC
TTACCTTCTTCAGGCAAGTTCAATGACAATTTCAACATCATTGCAGCAGACAAGATAGTGGCGATAG
