>Addgene plasmid #14362 | pAG415GPD-ccdB-DsRed | addgene partial sequence | sequence record 20970 | 14362 with GW5
CCTAATGCGGCCGCCATAGTGACTGGATATGTTGTGTTTTACAGTATTATGTAGTCTGTTTTTTATGCAA
AATCTAATTTAATATATTGATATTTATATCATTTTACGTTTCTCGTTCAGCTTTTTTGTACAAACTTGTG
ATGGGGGATCCACTAGTTCTAGAATCCGTCGAAACTAAGTTCTGGTGTTTTAAAACTAAAAAAAAGACTA
ACTATAAAAGTAGAATTTAAGAAGTTTAAGAAATAGATTTACAGAATTACAATCAATACCTACCGTCTTT
ATATACTTATTAGTCAAGTAGGGGAATAATTTCAGGGAACTGGTTTCAACCTTTTTTTTCAGCTTTTTCC
AAATCAGAGAGAGCAGAAGGTAATAGAAGGTGTAAGAAAATGAGATAGATACATGCGTGGGTCAATTGCC
TTGTGTCATCATTTACTCCAGGCAGGTTGCATCACTCCATTGAGGTTGTGCCCGTTTTTTGCCTGTTTGT
GCCCCTGTTCTCTGTAGTTGCGCTAAGAGAATGGACCTATGAACTGATGGTTGGTGAAGAAAACAATATT
TTGGTGCTGGGATTCTTTTTTTTTCTGGATGCCAGCTTAAAAAGCGGGCTCCATTATATTTAGTGGATGC
CAGGAATAAACTGTTCACCCAGACACCTACGATGTTATATATTCTGTGTAACCCGCCCC
