>Addgene plasmid #14362 | pAG415GPD-ccdB-DsRed | addgene partial sequence | sequence record 20971 | 14362 with GW3
CGGGGAGAAGTGGCTGATCTCAGCCACCGCGAAAATGACATCAAAAACGCCATTAACCTGATGTTCTGGG
GAATATAAATGTCAGGCTCCCTTATACACAGCCAGTCTGCAGGTCGACCATAGTGACTGGATATGTTGTG
TTTTACAGTATTATGTAGTCTGTTTTTTATGCAAAATCTAATTTAATATATTGATATTTATATCATTTTA
CGTTTCTCGTTCAGCTTTCTTGTACAAAGTGGTGATGGGCTGCAGGAATTCGATATCAAGCTTAATGGAC
AACACCGAGGACGTCATCAAGGAGTTCATGCAGTTCAAGGTGCGCATGGAGGGCTCCGTGAACGGCCACT
ACTTCGAGATCGAGGGCGAGGGCGAGGGCAAGCCCTACGAGGGCACCCAGACCGCCAAGCTGCAGGTGAC
CAAGGGCGGCCCCCTGCCCTTCGCCTGGGACATCCTGTCCCCCCAGTTCCAGTACGGCTCCAAGGCCTAC
GTGAAGCACCCCGCCGACATCCCCGACTACATGAAGCTGTCCTTCCCCGAGGGCTTCACCTGGGAGCGCT
CCATGAACTTCGAGGACGGCGGCGTGGTGGAGGTGCAGCAGGACTCCTCCCTGCAGGACGGCACCTTCAT
CTACAAGGTGAAGTTCAAGGGCGTGAACTTCCCCGCCGACGGCCCCGTAATGC
