>Addgene plasmid #14362 | pAG415GPD-ccdB-DsRed | addgene partial sequence | sequence record 127627 | pGEX3 5'-CCGGGAGCTGCATGTGTCAGAGG-3'
TCTACACAGACAAGATGAAACAATTCGGCATTAATACCTGAGAGCAGGAAGAGCAAGATAAAAGGTAGTA
TTTGTTGGCGATCCCCCTAGAGTCTTTTACATCTTCGGAAAACAAAAACTATTTTTTCTTTAATTTCTTT
TTTTACTTTCTATTTTTAATTTATATATTTATATTAAAAAATTTAAATTATAATTATTTTTATAGCACGT
GATGAAAAGGACCCAGGTGGCACTTTTCGGGGAAATGTGCGCGGAACCCCTATTTGTTTATTTTTCTAAA
TACATTCAAATATGTATCCGCTCATGAGACAATAACCCTGATAAATGCTTCAATAATATTGAAAAAGGAA
GAGTATGAGTATTCAACATTTCCGTGTCGCCCTTATTCCCTTTTTTGCGGCATTTTGCCTTCCTGTTTTT
GCTCACCCAGAAACGCTGGTGAAAGTAAAAGATGCTGAAGATCAGTTGGGTGCACGAGTGGGTTACATCG
AACTGGATCTCAACAGCGGTAAGATCCTTGAGAGTTTTCGCCCCGAAGAACGTTTTCCAATGATGAGCAC
TTTTAAAGTTCTGCTATGTGGCGCGGTATTATCCCGTATTGACGCCGGGCAAGAGCAACTCGGTCGCCGC
ATACACTATTCTCAGAATGACTTGGTTGAGTACTCACCAGTCACAGAAAAGCATCTTACGGATGGCATGA
CAGTAAGAGAATTATGCAGTGCTGCC
